>Addgene plasmid #179096 | pRDA_478 | addgene full sequence | sequence record 382558 | Addgene NGS Result
GTGATGCGGTTTTGGCAGTACATCAATGGGCGTGGATAGCGGTTTGACTCACGGGGATTTCCAAGTCTCC
ACCCCATTGACGTCAATGGGAGTTTGTTTTGGCACCAAAATCAACGGGACTTTCCAAAATGTCGTAACAA
CTCCGCCCCATTGACGCAAATGGGCGGTAGGCGTGTACGGTGGGAGGTCTATATAAGCAGCGCGTTTTGC
CTGTACTGGGTCTCTCTGGTTAGACCAGATCTGAGCCTGGGAGCTCTCTGGCTAACTAGGGAACCCACTG
CTTAAGCCTCAATAAAGCTTGCCTTGAGTGCTTCAAGTAGTGTGTGCCCGTCTGTTGTGTGACTCTGGTA
ACTAGAGATCCCTCAGACCCTTTTAGTCAGTGTGGAAAATCTCTAGCAGTGGCGCCCGAACAGGGACTTG
AAAGCGAAAGGGAAACCAGAGGAGCTCTCTCGACGCAGGACTCGGCTTGCTGAAGCGCGCACGGCAAGAG
GCGAGGGGCGGCGACTGGTGAGTACGCCAAAAATTTTGACTAGCGGAGGCTAGAAGGAGAGAGATGGGTG
CGAGAGCGTCAGTATTAAGCGGGGGAGAATTAGATCGCGATGGGAAAAAATTCGGTTAAGGCCAGGGGGA
AAGAAAAAATATAAATTAAAACATATAGTATGGGCAAGCAGGGAGCTAGAACGATTCGCAGTTAATCCTG
GCCTGTTAGAAACATCAGAAGGCTGTAGACAAATACTGGGACAGCTACAACCATCCCTTCAGACAGGATC
AGAAGAACTTAGATCATTATATAATACAGTAGCAACCCTCTATTGTGTGCATCAAAGGATAGAGATAAAA
GACACCAAGGAAGCTTTAGACAAGATAGAGGAAGAGCAAAACAAAAGTAAGACCACCGCACAGCAAGCGG
CCGCTGATCTTCAGACCTGGAGGAGGAGATATGAGGGACAATTGGAGAAGTGAATTATATAAATATAAAG
TAGTAAAAATTGAACCATTAGGAGTAGCACCCACCAAGGCAAAGAGAAGAGTGGTGCAGAGAGAAAAAAG
AGCAGTGGGAATAGGAGCTTTGTTCCTTGGGTTCTTGGGAGCAGCAGGAAGCACTATGGGCGCAGCGTCA
ATGACGCTGACGGTACAGGCCAGACAATTATTGTCTGGTATAGTGCAGCAGCAGAACAATTTGCTGAGGG
CTATTGAGGCGCAACAGCATCTGTTGCAACTCACAGTCTGGGGCATCAAGCAGCTCCAGGCAAGAATCCT
GGCTGTGGAAAGATACCTAAAGGATCAACAGCTCCTGGGGATTTGGGGTTGCTCTGGAAAACTCATTTGC
ACCACTGCTGTGCCTTGGAATGCTAGTTGGAGTAATAAATCTCTGGAACAGATTTGGAATCACACGACCT
GGATGGAGTGGGACAGAGAAATTAACAATTACACAAGCTTAATACACTCCTTAATTGAAGAATCGCAAAA
CCAGCAAGAAAAGAATGAACAAGAATTATTGGAATTAGATAAATGGGCAAGTTTGTGGAATTGGTTTAAC
ATAACAAATTGGCTGTGGTATATAAAATTATTCATAATGATAGTAGGAGGCTTGGTAGGTTTAAGAATAG
TTTTTGCTGTACTTTCTATAGTGAATAGAGTTAGGCAGGGATATTCACCATTATCGTTTCAGACCCACCT
CCCAACCCCGAGGGGACCCGACAGGCCCGAAGGAATAGAAGAAGAAGGTGGAGAGAGAGACAGAGACAGA
TCCATTCGATTAGTGAACGGATCGGCACTGCGTGCGCCAATTCTGCAGACAAATGGCAGTATTCATCCAC
AATTTTAAAAGAAAAGGGGGGATTGGGGGGTACAGTGCAGGGGAAAGAATAGTAGACATAATAGCAACAG
ACATACAAACTAAAGAATTACAAAAACAAATTACAAAAATTCAAAATTTTCGGGTTTATTACAGGGACAG
CAGAGATCCAGTTTGGTTAATTAAGGTACCGAGGGCCTATTTCCCATGATTCCTTCATATTTGCATATAC
GATACAAGGCTGTTAGAGAGATAATTAGAATTAATTTGACTGTAAACACAAAGATATTAGTACAAAATAC
GTGACGTAGAAAGTAATAATTTCTTGGGTAGTTTGCAGTTTTAAAATTATGTTTTAAAATGGACTATCAT
ATGCTTACCGTAACTTGAAAGTATTTCGATTTCTTGGCTTTATATATCTTGTGGAAAGGACGAAACACCG
GAGACGCTTTTTTCGTCTCAGTTTGAGAGCTAGAAATAGCAAGTTCAAATAAGGCTAGTCCGTTATCAAC
TTGAAAAAGTGGCACCGAGTCGGTGCGCTCACCTATTAGCGGCTAAGGTTTTTTGAATTCGCTAGCTAGG
TCTTGAAAGGAGTGGGAATTGGCTCCGGTGCCCGTCAGTGGGCAGAGCGCACATCGCCCACAGTCCCCGA
GAAGTTGGGGGGAGGGGTCGGCAATTGATCCGGTGCCTAGAGAAGGTGGCGCGGGGTAAACTGGGAAAGT
GATGTCGTGTACTGGCTCCGCCTTTTTCCCGAGGGTGGGGGAGAACCGTATATAAGTGCAGTAGTCGCCG
TGAACGTTCTTTTTCGCAACGGGTTTGCCGCCAGAACACAGGACCGGTGCCACCATGAAACGGACAGCCG
ACGGAAGCGAGTTCGAGTCACCAAAGAAGAAGCGGAAAGTCTCCTCAGAGACTGGGCCTGTCGCCGTCGA
TCCAACCCTGCGCCGCCGGATTGAACCTCACGAGTTTGAAGTGTTCTTTGACCCCCGGGAGCTGAGAAAG
GAGACATGCCTGCTGTACGAGATCAACTGGGGAGGCAGGCACTCCATCTGGAGGCACACCTCTCAGAACA
CAAATAAGCACGTGGAGGTGAACTTCATCGAGAAGTTTACCACAGAGCGGTACTTCTGCCCCAATACCAG
ATGTAGCATCACATGGTTTCTGAGCTGGTCCCCTTGCGGAGAGTGTAGCAGGGCCATCACCGAGTTCCTG
TCCAGATATCCACACGTGACACTGTTTATCTACATCGCCAGGCTGTATCACCACGCAGACCCAAGGAATA
GGCAGGGCCTGCGCGATCTGATCAGCTCCGGCGTGACCATCCAGATCATGACAGAGCAGGAGTCCGGCTA
CTGCTGGCGGAACTTCGTGAATTATTCTCCTAGCAACGAGGCCCACTGGCCTAGGTACCCACACCTGTGG
GTGCGCCTGTACGTGCTGGAGCTGTATTGCATCATCCTGGGCCTGCCCCCTTGTCTGAATATCCTGCGGA
GAAAGCAGCCCCAGCTGACCTTCTTTACAATCGCCCTGCAGTCTTGTCACTATCAGAGGCTGCCACCCCA
CATCCTGTGGGCCACAGGCCTGAAGTCTGGAGGATCTAGCGGAGGATCCTCTGGCAGCGAGACACCAGGA
ACAAGCGAGTCAGCAACACCAGAGAGCAGTGGCGGCAGCAGCGGCGGCAGCGACAAGAAGTACAGCATCG
GCCTGGCCATCGGCACCAACTCTGTGGGCTGGGCCGTGATCACCGACGAGTACAAGGTGCCCAGCAAGAA
ATTCAAGGTGCTGGGCAACACCGACCGGCACAGCATCAAGAAGAACCTGATCGGAGCCCTGCTGTTCGAC
AGCGGCGAAACAGCCGAGGCCACCCGGCTGAAGAGAACCGCCAGAAGAAGATACACCAGACGGAAGAACC
GGATCTGCTATCTGCAAGAGATCTTCAGCAACGAGATGGCCAAGGTGGACGACAGCTTCTTCCACAGACT
GGAAGAGTCCTTCCTGGTGGAAGAGGATAAGAAGCACGAGCGGCACCCCATCTTCGGCAACATCGTGGAC
GAGGTGGCCTACCACGAGAAGTACCCCACCATCTACCACCTGAGAAAGAAACTGGTGGACAGCACCGACA
AGGCCGACCTGCGGCTGATCTATCTGGCCCTGGCCCACATGATCAAGTTCCGGGGCCACTTCCTGATCGA
GGGCGACCTGAACCCCGACAACAGCGACGTGGACAAGCTGTTCATCCAGCTGGTGCAGACCTACAACCAG
CTGTTCGAGGAAAACCCCATCAACGCCAGCGGCGTGGACGCCAAGGCCATCCTGTCTGCCAGACTGAGCA
AGAGCAGACGGCTGGAAAATCTGATCGCCCAGCTGCCCGGCGAGAAGAAGAATGGCCTGTTCGGAAACCT
GATTGCCCTGAGCCTGGGCCTGACCCCCAACTTCAAGAGCAACTTCGACCTGGCCGAGGATGCCAAACTG
CAGCTGAGCAAGGACACCTACGACGACGACCTGGACAACCTGCTGGCCCAGATCGGCGACCAGTACGCCG
ACCTGTTTCTGGCCGCCAAGAACCTGTCCGACGCCATCCTGCTGAGCGACATCCTGAGAGTGAACACCGA
GATCACCAAGGCCCCCCTGAGCGCCTCTATGATCAAGAGATACGACGAGCACCACCAGGACCTGACCCTG
CTGAAAGCTCTCGTGCGGCAGCAGCTGCCTGAGAAGTACAAAGAGATTTTCTTCGACCAGAGCAAGAACG
GCTACGCCGGCTACATTGACGGCGGAGCCAGCCAGGAAGAGTTCTACAAGTTCATCAAGCCCATCCTGGA
AAAGATGGACGGCACCGAGGAACTGCTCGTGAAGCTGAACAGAGAGGACCTGCTGCGGAAGCAGCGGACC
TTCGACAACGGCAGCATCCCCCACCAGATCCACCTGGGAGAGCTGCACGCCATTCTGCGGCGGCAGGAAG
ATTTTTACCCATTCCTGAAGGACAACCGGGAAAAGATCGAGAAGATCCTGACCTTCCGCATCCCCTACTA
CGTGGGCCCTCTGGCCAGGGGAAACAGCAGATTCGCCTGGATGACCAGAAAGAGCGAGGAAACCATCACC
CCCTGGAACTTCGAGGAAGTGGTGGACAAGGGCGCTTCCGCCCAGAGCTTCATCGAGCGGATGACCAACT
TCGATAAGAACCTGCCCAACGAGAAGGTGCTGCCCAAGCACAGCCTGCTGTACGAGTACTTCACCGTGTA
TAACGAGCTGACCAAAGTGAAATACGTGACCGAGGGAATGAGAAAGCCCGCCTTCCTGAGCGGCGAGCAG
AAAAAGGCCATCGTGGACCTGCTGTTCAAGACCAACCGGAAAGTGACCGTGAAGCAGCTGAAAGAGGACT
ACTTCAAGAAAATCGAGTGCTTCGACTCCGTGGAAATCTCCGGCGTGGAAGATCGGTTCAACGCCTCCCT
GGGCACATACCACGATCTGCTGAAAATTATCAAGGACAAGGACTTCCTGGACAATGAGGAAAACGAGGAC
ATTCTGGAAGATATCGTGCTGACCCTGACACTGTTTGAGGACAGAGAGATGATCGAGGAACGGCTGAAAA
CCTATGCCCACCTGTTCGACGACAAAGTGATGAAGCAGCTGAAGCGGCGGAGATACACCGGCTGGGGCAG
GCTGAGCCGGAAGCTGATCAACGGCATCCGGGACAAGCAGTCCGGCAAGACAATCCTGGATTTCCTGAAG
TCCGACGGCTTCGCCAACAGAAACTTCATGCAGCTGATCCACGACGACAGCCTGACCTTTAAAGAGGACA
TCCAGAAAGCCCAGGTGTCCGGCCAGGGCGATAGCCTGCACGAGCACATTGCCAATCTGGCCGGCAGCCC
CGCCATTAAGAAGGGCATCCTGCAGACAGTGAAGGTGGTGGACGAGCTCGTGAAAGTGATGGGCCGGCAC
AAGCCCGAGAACATCGTGATCGAAATGGCCAGAGAGAACCAGACCACCCAGAAGGGACAGAAGAACAGCC
GCGAGAGAATGAAGCGGATCGAAGAGGGCATCAAAGAGCTGGGCAGCCAGATCCTGAAAGAACACCCCGT
GGAAAACACCCAGCTGCAGAACGAGAAGCTGTACCTGTACTACCTGCAGAATGGGCGGGATATGTACGTG
GACCAGGAACTGGACATCAACCGGCTGTCCGACTACGATGTGGACCATATCGTGCCTCAGAGCTTTCTGA
AGGACGACTCCATCGACAACAAGGTGCTGACCAGAAGCGACAAGAACCGGGGCAAGAGCGACAACGTGCC
CTCCGAAGAGGTCGTGAAGAAGATGAAGAACTACTGGCGGCAGCTGCTGAACGCCAAGCTGATTACCCAG
AGAAAGTTCGACAATCTGACCAAGGCCGAGAGAGGCGGCCTGAGCGAACTGGATAAGGCCGGCTTCATCA
AGAGACAGCTGGTGGAAACCCGGCAGATCACAAAGCACGTGGCACAGATCCTGGACTCCCGGATGAACAC
TAAGTACGACGAGAATGACAAGCTGATCCGGGAAGTGAAAGTGATCACCCTGAAGTCCAAGCTGGTGTCC
GATTTCCGGAAGGATTTCCAGTTTTACAAAGTGCGCGAGATCAACAACTACCACCACGCCCACGACGCCT
ACCTGAACGCCGTCGTGGGAACCGCCCTGATCAAAAAGTACCCTAAGCTGGAAAGCGAGTTCGTGTACGG
CGACTACAAGGTGTACGACGTGCGGAAGATGATCGCCAAGAGCGAGCAGGAAATCGGCAAGGCTACCGCC
AAGTACTTCTTCTACAGCAACATCATGAACTTTTTCAAGACCGAGATTACCCTGGCCAACGGCGAGATCC
GGAAGCGGCCTCTGATCGAGACAAACGGCGAAACCGGGGAGATCGTGTGGGATAAGGGCCGGGATTTTGC
CACCGTGCGGAAAGTGCTGAGCATGCCCCAAGTGAATATCGTGAAAAAGACCGAGGTGCAGACAGGCGGC
TTCAGCAAAGAGTCTATCCTGCCCAAGAGGAACAGCGATAAGCTGATCGCCAGAAAGAAGGACTGGGACC
CTAAGAAGTACGGCGGCTTCCTGTGGCCCACCGTGGCCTATTCTGTGCTGGTGGTGGCCAAAGTGGAAAA
GGGCAAGTCCAAGAAACTGAAGAGTGTGAAAGAGCTGCTGGGGATCACCATCATGGAAAGAAGCAGCTTC
GAGAAGAATCCCATCGACTTTCTGGAAGCCAAGGGCTACAAAGAAGTGAAAAAGGACCTGATCATCAAGC
TGCCTAAGTACTCCCTGTTCGAGCTGGAAAACGGCCGGAAGAGAATGCTGGCCTCTGCCAAGCAGCTGCA
GAAGGGAAACGAACTGGCCCTGCCCTCCAAATATGTGAACTTCCTGTACCTGGCCAGCCACTATGAGAAG
CTGAAGGGCTCCCCCGAGGATAATGAGCAGAAACAGCTGTTTGTGGAACAGCACAAGCACTACCTGGACG
AGATCATCGAGCAGATCAGCGAGTTCTCCAAGAGAGTGATCCTGGCCGACGCTAATCTGGACAAAGTGCT
GTCCGCCTACAACAAGCACCGGGATAAGCCCATCAGAGAGCAGGCCGAGAATATCATCCACCTGTTTACC
CTGACCAATCTGGGAGCCCCTGCCGCCTTCAAGTACTTTGACACCACCATCGACCGGAAGCAGTACAGAA
GCACCAAAGAGGTGCTGGACGCCACCCTGATCCACCAGAGCATCACCGGCCTGTACGAGACACGGATCGA
CCTGTCTCAGCTGGGAGGTGACAGCGGCGGGAGCGGCGGGAGCGGGGGGAGCACTAATCTGAGCGACATC
ATTGAGAAGGAGACTGGGAAACAGCTGGTCATTCAGGAGTCCATCCTGATGCTGCCTGAGGAGGTGGAGG
AAGTGATCGGCAACAAGCCAGAGTCTGACATCCTGGTGCACACCGCCTACGACGAGTCCACAGATGAGAA
TGTGATGCTGCTGACCTCTGACGCCCCCGAGTATAAGCCTTGGGCCCTGGTCATCCAGGATTCTAACGGC
GAGAATAAGATCAAGATGCTGAGCGGAGGCTCCAAAAGAACCGCCGACGGCAGCGAGTTCGAGCCCAAGA
AGAAGAGGAAAGTCAGCGCTGGCGCAACAAACTTCTCTCTGCTGAAACAAGCCGGAGATGTCGAAGAGAA
TCCTGGACCGACCGAGTACAAGCCCACGGTGCGCCTCGCCACCCGCGACGACGTCCCCAGGGCCGTACGC
ACCCTCGCCGCCGCGTTCGCCGACTACCCCGCCACGCGCCACACCGTCGATCCGGACCGCCACATCGAGC
GGGTCACCGAGCTGCAAGAACTCTTCCTCACGCGCGTCGGGCTCGACATCGGCAAGGTGTGGGTCGCGGA
CGACGGCGCCGCGGTGGCGGTCTGGACCACGCCGGAGAGCGTCGAAGCGGGGGCGGTGTTCGCCGAGATC
GGCCCGCGCATGGCCGAGTTGAGCGGTTCCCGGCTGGCCGCGCAGCAACAGATGGAAGGCCTCCTGGCGC
CGCACCGGCCCAAGGAGCCCGCGTGGTTCCTGGCCACCGTCGGAGTCTCGCCCGACCACCAGGGCAAGGG
TCTGGGCAGCGCCGTCGTGCTCCCCGGAGTGGAGGCGGCCGAGCGCGCCGGGGTGCCCGCCTTCCTGGAG
ACCTCCGCGCCCCGCAACCTCCCCTTCTACGAGCGGCTCGGCTTCACCGTCACCGCCGACGTCGAGGTGC
CCGAAGGACCGCGCACCTGGTGCATGACCCGCAAGCCCGGTGCCTGAACGCGTTAAGTCGACAATCAACC
TCTGGATTACAAAATTTGTGAAAGATTGACTGGTATTCTTAACTATGTTGCTCCTTTTACGCTATGTGGA
TACGCTGCTTTAATGCCTTTGTATCATGCTATTGCTTCCCGTATGGCTTTCATTTTCTCCTCCTTGTATA
AATCCTGGTTGCTGTCTCTTTATGAGGAGTTGTGGCCCGTTGTCAGGCAACGTGGCGTGGTGTGCACTGT
GTTTGCTGACGCAACCCCCACTGGTTGGGGCATTGCCACCACCTGTCAGCTCCTTTCCGGGACTTTCGCT
TTCCCCCTCCCTATTGCCACGGCGGAACTCATCGCCGCCTGCCTTGCCCGCTGCTGGACAGGGGCTCGGC
TGTTGGGCACTGACAATTCCGTGGTGTTGTCGGGGAAATCATCGTCCTTTCCTTGGCTGCTCGCCTGTGT
TGCCACCTGGATTCTGCGCGGGACGTCCTTCTGCTACGTCCCTTCGGCCCTCAATCCAGCGGACCTTCCT
TCCCGCGGCCTGCTGCCGGCTCTGCGGCCTCTTCCGCGTCTTCGCCTTCGCCCTCAGACGAGTCGGATCT
CCCTTTGGGCCGCCTCCCCGCGTCGACTTTAAGACCAATGACTTACAAGGCAGCTGTAGATCTTAGCCAC
TTTTTAAAAGAAAAGGGGGGACTGGAAGGGCTAATTCACTCCCAACGAAGACAAGATCTGCTTTTTGCTT
GTACTGGGTCTCTCTGGTTAGACCAGATCTGAGCCTGGGAGCTCTCTGGCTAACTAGGGAACCCACTGCT
TAAGCCTCAATAAAGCTTGCCTTGAGTGCTTCAAGTAGTGTGTGCCCGTCTGTTGTGTGACTCTGGTAAC
TAGAGATCCCTCAGACCCTTTTAGTCAGTGTGGAAAATCTCTAGCAGGGCCCGTTTAAACCCGCTGATCA
GCCTCGACTGTGCCTTCTAGTTGCCAGCCATCTGTTGTTTGCCCCTCCCCCGTGCCTTCCTTGACCCTGG
AAGGTGCCACTCCCACTGTCCTTTCCTAATAAAATGAGGAAATTGCATCGCATTGTCTGAGTAGGTGTCA
TTCTATTCTGGGGGGTGGGGTGGGGCAGGACAGCAAGGGGGAGGATTGGGAAGACAATAGCAGGCATGCT
GGGGATGCGGTGGGCTCTATGGCTTCTGAGGCGGAAAGAACCAGCTGGGGCTCTAGGGGGTATCCCC
[124 nt withheld, positions 9798-9921]
C
[91 nt withheld, positions 9923-10013]
A
[49 nt withheld, positions 10015-10063]
CCTTTGACGTTGGAGTCCACGTTCTTT
[37 nt withheld, positions 10091-10127]
ACCCTATCTCGGTCTATTCTTTTGATTTATAAGGGATTTTGCCGATTTCGGCCTATTGGTTAAAAAATGA
GCTGATTTAACAAAAATTTAACGCGAATTAATTCTGTGGAATGTGTGTCAGTTAGGGTGTGGAAAGTCCC
CAGGCTCCCCAGCAGGCAGAAGTATGCAAAGCATGCATCTCAATTAGTCAGCAACCAGGTGTGGAAAGTC
CCCAGGCTCCCCAGCAGGCAGAAGTATGCAAAGCATGCATCTCAATTAGTCAGCAACCATAGTCCCGCCC
CTAACTCCGCCCATCCCGCCCCTAACTCCGCCCAGTTCCGCCCATTCTCCGCCCCATGGCTGACTAATTT
TTTTTATTTATGCAGAGGCCGAGGCCGCCTCTGCCTCTGAGCTATTCCAGAAGTAGTGAGGAGGCTTTTT
TGGAGGCCTAGGCTTTTGCAAAAAGCTCCCGGGAGCTTGTATATCCATTTTCGGATCTGATCAGCACGTG
TTGACAATTAATCATCGGCATAGTATATCGGCATAGTATAATACGACAAGGTGAGGAACTAAACCATGGC
CAAGTTGACCAGTGCCGTTCCGGTGCTCACCGCGCGCGACGTCGCCGGAGCGGTCGAGTTCTGGACCGAC
CGGCTCGGGTTCTCCCGGGACTTCGTGGAGGACGACTTCGCCGGTGTGGTCCGGGACGACGTGACCCTGT
TCATCAGCGCGGTCCAGGACCAGGTGGTGCCGGACAACACCCTGGCCTGGGTGTGGGTGCGCGGCCTGGA
CGAGCTGTACGCCGAGTGGTCGGAGGTCGTGTCCACGAACTTCCGGGACGCCTCCGGGCCGGCCATGACC
GAGATCGGCGAGCAGCCGTGGGGGCGGGAGTTCGCCCTGCGCGACCCGGCCGGCAACTGCGTGCACTTCG
TGGCCGAGGAGCAGGACTGACACGTGCTACGAGATTTCGATTCCACCGCCGCCTTCTATGAAAGGTTGGG
CTTCGGAATCGTTTTCCGGGACGCCGGCTGGATGATCCTCCAGCGCGGGGATCTCATGCTGGAGTTCTTC
GCCCACCCCAACTTGTTTATTGCAGCTTATAATGGTTACAAATAAAGCAATAGCATCACAAATTTCACAA
ATAAAGCATTTTTTTCACTGCATTCTAGTTGTGGTTTGTCCAAACTCATCAATGTATCTTATCATGTCTG
TATACCGTCGACCTCTAGCTAGAGCTTGGCGTAATCATGGTCATAGCTGTTTCCTGTGTGAAATTGTTAT
CCGCTCACAATTCCACACAACATACGAGCCGGAAGCATAAAGTGTAAAGCCTGGGGTGCCTAATGAGTGA
GCTAACTCACATTAATTGCGTTGCGCTCACTGCCCGCTTTCCAGTCGGGAAACCTGTCGTGCCAGCTGCA
TTAATGAATCGGCCAACGCGCGGGGAGAGGCGGTTTGCGTATTGGGCGCTCTTCCGCTTCCTCGCTCACT
GACTCGCTGCGCTCGGTCGTTCGGCTGCGGCGAGCGGTATCAGCTCACTCAAAGGCGGTAATACGGTTAT
CCACAGAATCAGGGGATAACGCAGGAAAGAACATGTGAGCAAAAGGCCAGCAAAAGGCCAGGAACCGTAA
AAAGGCCGCGTTGCTGGCGTTTTTCCATAGGCTCCGCCCCCCTGACGAGCATCACAAAAATCGACGCTCA
AGTCAGAGGTGGCGAAACCCGACAGGACTATAAAGATACCAGGCGTTTCCCCCTGGAAGCTCCCTCGTGC
GCTCTCCTGTTCCGACCCTGCCGCTTACCGGATACCTGTCCGCCTTTCTCCCTTCGGGAAGCGTGGCGCT
TTCTCATAGCTCACGCTGTAGGTATCTCAGTTCGGTGTAGGTCGTTCGCTCCAAGCTGGGCTGTGTGCAC
GAACCCCCCGTTCAGCCCGACCGCTGCGCCTTATCCGGTAACTATCGTCTTGAGTCCAACCCGGTAAGAC
ACGACTTATCGCCACTGGCAGCAGCCACTGGTAACAGGATTAGCAGAGCGAGGTATGTAGGCGGTGCTAC
AGAGTTCTTGAAGTGGTGGCCTAACTACGGCTACACTAGAAGAACAGTATTTGGTATCTGCGCTCTGCTG
AAGCCAGTTACCTTCGGAAAAAGAGTTGGTAGCTCTTGATCCGGCAAACAAACCACCGCTGGTAGCGGTG
GTTTTTTTGTTTGCAAGCAGCAGATTACGCGCAGAAAAAAAGGATCTCAAGAAGATCCTTTGATCTTTTC
TACGGGGTCTGACGCTCAGTGGAACGAAAACTCACGTTAAGGGATTTTGGTCATGAGATTATCAAAAAGG
ATCTTCACCTAGATCCTTTTAAATTAAAAATGAAGTTTTAAATCAATCTAAAGTATATATGAGTAAACTT
GGTCTGACAGTTACCAATGCTTAATCAGTGAGGCACCTATCTCAGCGATCTGTCTATTTCGTTCATCCAT
AGTTGCCTGACTCCCCGTCGTGTAGATAACTACGATACGGGAGGGCTTACCATCTGGCCCCAGTGCTGCA
ATGATACCGCGAGACCCACGCTCACCGGCTCCAGATTTATCAGCAATAAACCAGCCAGCCGGAAGGGCCG
AGCGCAGAAGTGGTCCTGCAACTTTATCCGCCTCCATCCAGTCTATTAATTGTTGCCGGGAAGCTAGAGT
AAGTAGTTCGCCAGTTAATAGTTTGCGCAACGTTGTTGCCATTGCTACAGGCATCGTGGTGTCACGCTCG
TCGTTTGGTATGGCTTCATTCAGCTCCGGTTCCCAACGATCAAGGCGAGTTACATGATCCCCCATGTTGT
GCAAAAAAGCGGTTAGCTCCTTCGGTCCTCCGATCGTTGTCAGAAGTAAGTTGGCCGCAGTGTTATCACT
CATGGTTATGGCAGCACTGCATAATTCTCTTACTGTCATGCCATCCGTAAGATGCTTTTCTGTGACTGGT
GAGTACTCAACCAAGTCATTCTGAGAATAGTGTATGCGGCGACCGAGTTGCTCTTGCCCGGCGTCAATAC
GGGATAATACCGCGCCACATAGCAGAACTTTAAAAGTGCTCATCATTGGAAAACGTTCTTCGGGGCGAAA
ACTCTCAAGGATCTTACCGCTGTTGAGATCCAGTTCGATGTAACCCACTCGTGCACCCAACTGATCTTCA
GCATCTTTTACTTTCACCAGCGTTTCTGGGTGAGCAAAAACAGGAAGGCAAAATGCCGCAAAAAAGGGAA
TAAGGGCGACACGGAAATGTTGAATACTCATACTCTTCCTTTTTCAATATTATTGAAGCATTTATCAGGG
TTATTGTCTCATGAGCGGATACATATTTGAATGTATTTAGAAAAATAAACAAATAGGGGTTCCGCGCACA
TTTCCCCGAAAAGTGCCACCTGACGTCGACGGATCGGGAGATCTCCCGATCCCCTATGGTGCACTCTCAG
TACAATCTGCTCTGATGCCGCATAGTTAAGCCAGTATCTGCTCCCTGCTTGTGTGTTGGAGGTCGCTGAG
TAGTGCGCGAGCAAAATTTAAGCTACAACAAGGCAAGGCTTGACCGACAATTGCATGAAGAATCTGCTTA
GGGTTAGGCGTTTTGCGCTGCTTCGCGATGTACGGGCCAGATATACGCGTTGACATTGATTATTGACTAG
TTATTAATAGTAATCAATTACGGGGTCATTAGTTCATAGCCCATATATGGAGTTCCGCGTTACATAACTT
ACGGTAAATGGCCCGCCTGGCTGACCGCCCAACGACCCCCGCCCATTGACGTCAATAATGACGTATGTTC
CCATAGTAACGCCAATAGGGACTTTCCATTGACGTCAATGGGTGGAGTATTTACGGTAAACTGCCCACTT
GGCAGTACATCAAGTGTATCATATGCCAAGTACGCCCCCTATTGACGTCAATGACGGTAAATGGCCCGCC
TGGCATTATGCCCAGTACATGACCTTATGGGACTTTCCTACTTGGCAGTACATCTACGTATTAGTCATCG
CTATTACCATG
Features (pLannotate 1.2.2; 36 found; start..end, strand, type, name):
      1..200     +  promoter       CMV promoter: human cytomegalovirus (CMV) immediate early promoter
    218..398     +  LTR            5' LTR (truncated): truncated 5' long terminal repeat (LTR) from HIV-1
    445..570     +  misc_feature   HIV-1 Ψ: packaging signal of human immunodeficiency virus type 1
    554..917     +  CDS            HIV-1 gag (fragment): gag protein from human immunodeficiency virus 1; gag
   1063..1296    +  misc_feature   RRE: The Rev response element (RRE) of HIV-1 allows for Rev-dependent mRNA export from the nucleus to the cytoplasm.
   1673..1773    +  CDS            Rev (fragment): human immunodeficiency virus 1 (HIV-1) Rev protein; rev; enhances nuclear export of unspliced and incompletely spliced viral mRNAs
   1823..1940    +  misc_feature   cPPT/CTS: central polypurine tract and central termination sequence of HIV-1
   1991..2231    +  promoter       U6 promoter: RNA polymerase III promoter for human U6 snRNA
   2261..2336    +  misc_RNA       gRNA scaffold: guide RNA scaffold for the Streptococcus pyogenes CRISPR/Cas9 system
   2376..2394    +  CDS            small t antigen (fragment): SV40 (simian virus 40) small t antigen
   2420..2631    +  promoter       EF-1α core promoter: core promoter for human elongation factor EF-1α
   2702..3385    +  CDS            Apobec1: ABEC1_RAT - Experimental evidence at protein level: Swiss-Prot protein existence level 1. Catalytic component of the apolipoprotein B mRNA editing enzyme complex which is responsible for the postranscriptional editing of a CAA codon for Gln to a UAA codon for stop in the APOB mRNA. May also play a role in the epigenetic regulation of gene expression by participating in DNA demethylation. From Rattus norvegicus (Rat).
   3482..5083    +  CDS            dCas9(N): N-terminal portion of catalytically inactive Streptococcus pyogenes dCas9 carrying the D10A mutation (Zetsche et al., 2015)
   5084..7578    +  CDS            Cas9(C) (fragment): C-terminal portion of Streptococcus pyogenes Cas9 (Zetsche et al., 2015)
   7613..7861    +  CDS            UGI: UNGI_BPPB2 - Experimental evidence at protein level: Swiss-Prot protein existence level 1. This protein binds specifically and reversibly to the host uracil-DNA glycosylase, preventing removal of uracil residues from PBS2 DNA by the host uracil-excision repair system. From Bacillus phage PBS2 (Bacteriophage PBS2).
   7990..8587    +  CDS            PuroR (fragment): puromycin N-acetyltransferase; pac from Streptomyces; confers resistance to puromycin
   8603..9191    +  misc_feature   WPRE: woodchuck hepatitis virus posttranscriptional regulatory element
   9242..9261    +  misc_feature   cPPT/CTS (fragment): central polypurine tract and central termination sequence of HIV-1
   9263..9496    +  LTR            3' LTR (ΔU3): self-inactivating 3' long terminal repeat (LTR) from HIV-1
   9528..9752    +  polyA_signal   bGH poly(A) signal: bovine growth hormone polyadenylation signal
   9756..9777    +  promoter       SV40 promoter (fragment): SV40 enhancer and early promoter
   9798..10226   +  rep_origin     f1 ori (sequence partly withheld): f1 bacteriophage origin of replication; arrow indicates direction of (+) strand synthesis
  10240..10569   +  promoter       SV40 promoter: SV40 enhancer and early promoter
  10617..10664   +  promoter       EM7 promoter: synthetic bacterial promoter&nbsp
  10683..11057   +  CDS            BleoR: antibiotic-binding protein; Sh ble from Streptoalloteichus hindustanus; confers resistance to bleomycin, phleomycin, and Zeocin™
  11067..11192   +  CDS            ble (fragment): BLE_KLEPN - Experimental evidence at protein level: Swiss-Prot protein existence level 1. Binding protein with a strong affinity to the bleomycin family of antibiotics. Binds to CL990; an antimitotic-antibiotic compound. From Klebsiella pneumoniae.
  11187..11308   +  polyA_signal   SV40 poly(A) signal: SV40 polyadenylation signal
  11379..11401   -  protein_bind   lac operator (fragment): The lac repressor binds to the lac operator to inhibit transcription in E. coli. This inhibition can be relieved by adding lactose or isopropyl-β-D-thiogalactopyranoside (IPTG). lac repressor encoded by lacI
  11405..11435   -  promoter       lac promoter: promoter for the E. coli lac operon
  11450..11471   -  protein_bind   CAP binding site: CAP binding activates transcription in the presence of cAMP. E. coli catabolite activator protein
  11484..11576   -  CDS            lacI (fragment): lac repressor; lacI; The lac repressor binds to the lac operator to inhibit transcription in E. coli. This inhibition can be relieved by adding lactose or isopropyl-β-D-thiogalactopyranoside (IPTG).
  11759..12347   -  rep_origin     ori: high-copy-number ColE1/pMB1/pBR322/pUC origin of replication
  12518..13378   -  CDS            AmpR: β-lactamase; bla; confers resistance to ampicillin, carbenicillin, and related antibiotics
  13379..13483   -  promoter       AmpR promoter: bla
  13542..13594   -  misc_feature   bom (fragment): basis of mobility region from pBR322
  13749..14128   +  enhancer       CMV enhancer: human cytomegalovirus immediate early enhancer
