[The description below was written by a language model from this plasmid's Addgene catalogue record and pLannotate feature annotations shown in this document.]
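Description:
pRDA_478 is a third-generation-style, self-inactivating HIV-1 lentiviral CRISPR vector built on the pRDA_256 backbone and designed to deliver a cytosine base editor, BE3.9 carrying the SpG variant of SpCas9. It is maintained in E. coli through a high-copy ColE1/pUC origin with ampicillin selection (AmpR). The backbone also carries an f1 origin and an SV40/EM7-driven BleoR cassette that lies outside the LTRs. Viral genomic RNA is transcribed from a CMV enhancer/promoter fused to a truncated 5' LTR. The transfer region contains the Ψ packaging signal, RRE for Rev-dependent export, cPPT/CTS, WPRE and a ΔU3 3' LTR followed by a bGH polyadenylation signal.

Between the LTRs there are two expression units. A human U6 promoter sits upstream of an S. pyogenes gRNA scaffold, providing a position for a guide RNA; the record does not state a particular spacer or how guides are cloned in. Downstream, an EF-1α core promoter drives the base editor, annotated as rat APOBEC1 deaminase, a Cas9 carrying the D10A mutation, and the phage PBS2 uracil glycosylase inhibitor (UGI), which limits excision of the deaminated base. A puromycin resistance coding sequence follows on the same strand and allows selection of transduced mammalian cells. The linkage between it and the editor is not annotated. The SpG changes themselves are not called out in the feature table, which labels the Cas9 region only by similarity to standard SpCas9 fragments.

The stated purpose is base editor Cas expression. The associated publication benchmarks SpCas9 variants for base editor screens, so this all-in-one guide-plus-editor format fits pooled C-to-T base editing screens with relaxed PAM requirements.
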