Addgene plasmid #179096: pRDA_478
Purpose: BE Cas expression
Depositing lab: John Doench & David Root. Depositing organization: Broad Institute. Publication: Benchmarking of SpCas9 variants enables deeper base editor screens of BRCA1 and BCL2. Sangree AK, Griffith AL, Szegletes ZM, Roy P, DeWeirdt PC, Hegde M, McGee AV, Hanna RE, Doench JG. Nat Commun. 2022 Mar 14;13(1):1318. doi: 10.1038/s41467-022-28884-7. PubMed 35288574.
Backbone
  Vector backbone: pRDA_256
  Vector type: Lentiviral, CRISPR
Growth in bacteria
  Bacterial resistance: Ampicillin, 100 μg/mL
  Growth temperature: 30°C
  Growth strain: NEB Stable
  Copy number: High Copy
Gene/Insert
  Gene/Insert name: BE3.9 (SpG)
  Species: Synthetic
  Cloning method: Restriction Enzyme; 5′ cloning site Unknown (unknown if destroyed); 3′ cloning site Unknown (unknown if destroyed)
Terms and licenses: Academic/Nonprofit Terms; Industry Terms: Not Available to Industry
How to cite: pRDA_478 was a gift from John Doench & David Root (Addgene plasmid # 179096 ; http://n2t.net/addgene:179096 ; RRID:Addgene_179096)
